Addgene plasmid #61107: Filamin-C-stFRET
Purpose: Expression of Filamin with C-term stFRET inserted to measure mechanical stress in real time
Depositing lab: Fred Sachs. Depositing organization: University at Buffalo (SUNY Buffalo). Publication: A fluorescence energy transfer-based mechanical stress sensor for specific proteins in situ. Meng F, Suchyna TM, Sachs F. FEBS J. 2008 Jun;275(12):3072-87. doi: 10.1111/j.1742-4658.2008.06461.x. Epub 2008 May 10. PubMed 18479457.
Backbone
  Vector backbone: pEYFP–C1
  Backbone manufacturer: Clontech
  Backbone size w/o insert (bp): 4700
  Total vector size (bp): 13552
  Modifications to backbone: Gene was subcloned into the pEYFP-C1 vector in which the yellow fluorescent protein (YFP) gene was deleted.
  Vector type: Mammalian Expression
  Selectable markers: Neomycin (select with G418)
Growth in bacteria
  Bacterial resistance: Kanamycin, 50 μg/mL
  Growth temperature: 37°C
  Growth strain: DH5alpha
  Copy number: Unknown
Gene/Insert
  Gene/Insert name: filamin-stFRET
  Promoter: CMV
  Cloning method: Restriction Enzyme; 5′ cloning site NheI (not destroyed); 3′ cloning site NotI (not destroyed)
  Sequencing primers: 5′ CMV Forward; 3′ SV40 poly A Reverse
Resource information
  A portion of this plasmid was derived from a plasmid made by: pEYFP–C1 Venus and pECFP–C1 Cerulean plasmids were generous gifts from David W. Piston. Cerulean gene was sub-cloned from pECFP-C1 and EcoRI and ApaI restriction enzyme sites were introduced into 5 prime and 3 prime of Cerulean DNA fragment. This DNA fragment was inserted into multiple cloning site of pEYFP-C1 Venus by EcoRI and ApaI digestion then ligation. The resulting vector has Venus followed closely by Cerulean and between them there are two restriction enzyme sites BglII and EcoRI which then were employed to insert the alpha-helix linker. The alpha-helix linker DNA was amplified by PCR and BglII and EcoRI sites were introduced into 5 prime and 3 prime ends. The final construct with alpha-helix connecting Venus and Cerulean was named stFRET and ready for eukaryotic expression.
Terms and licenses: Academic/Nonprofit Terms; Industry Terms: Not Available to Industry
How to cite: Filamin-C-stFRET was a gift from Fred Sachs (Addgene plasmid # 61107 ; http://n2t.net/addgene:61107 ; RRID:Addgene_61107)
