[The description below was written by a language model from this plasmid's Addgene catalogue record and pLannotate feature annotations shown in this document.]
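Description:
Filamin-C-stFRET is a mammalian expression plasmid of about 13.6 kb built on the Clontech pEYFP-C1 backbone from which the original YFP gene was removed. It is propagated in E. coli through a high-copy ColE1/pUC-type origin and also carries an f1 phage origin. A single NeoR/KanR (aminoglycoside phosphotransferase) gene serves both hosts. A bacterial promoter drives it for kanamycin selection, and the SV40 early promoter, with an HSV TK polyadenylation signal, allows G418 selection of transfected mammalian cells. The short "ble" and "large T antigen" hits in the feature table are fragments, most likely residual backbone sequence rather than functional genes.

The payload, cloned between NheI and NotI, is expressed from the CMV immediate-early enhancer/promoter and terminated by the SV40 poly(A) signal. It consists of a filamin coding sequence, annotated as human filamin A (FLNA), an actin cross-linking and scaffolding protein. This is followed on the same strand by the stFRET cassette placed at the C-terminal end. The feature table identifies the two fluorescent proteins as mVenus and mCerulean. According to the record, stFRET is Venus joined to Cerulean by an alpha-helical linker, which corresponds to the roughly 120 bp unannotated gap between the two fluorescent protein features. Cerulean acts as the FRET donor and Venus as the acceptor, so energy transfer efficiency depends on their separation and orientation. Mechanical strain transmitted through the host protein is expected to alter that geometry and hence the FRET signal. The stated purpose is to express tagged filamin in cells and measure mechanical stress in this cytoskeletal protein in real time.
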