Features (pLannotate 1.2.2; 15 found; start..end, strand, type, name):
     61..364     +  enhancer       CMV enhancer: human cytomegalovirus immediate early enhancer
    365..568     +  promoter       CMV promoter: human cytomegalovirus (CMV) immediate early promoter
    597..8537    +  CDS            FLNA: FLNA_HUMAN - Also known as FLN, FLN1. Experimental evidence at protein level: Swiss-Prot protein existence level 1. Promotes orthogonal branching of actin filaments and links actin filaments to membrane glycoproteins. Anchors various transmembrane proteins to the actin cytoskeleton and serves as a scaffold for a wide range of cytoplasmic signaling proteins. Interaction with FLNB may allow neuroblast migration from the ventricular zone into the cortical plate. Tethers cell surface- localized furin, modulates its rate of internalization and directs its intracellular trafficking (By similarity).
   8568..9281    +  CDS            mVenus: mVenus is a basic (constitutively fluorescent) yellow fluorescent protein published in 2006, derived from Aequorea victoria. It is reported to be a rapidly-maturing monomer with moderate acid sensitivity.
   9405..10121   +  CDS            mCerulean: mCerulean is a basic (constitutively fluorescent) cyan fluorescent protein published in 2005, derived from Aequorea victoria. It is reported to be a very rapidly-maturing monomer.
  10167..10216   +  misc_feature   MCS (fragment): multiple cloning site
  10233..10317   +  CDS            large T antigen (fragment): large T antigen from SV40 (simian virus 40)
  10340..10461   +  polyA_signal   SV40 poly(A) signal: SV40 polyadenylation signal
  10495..10923   -  rep_origin     f1 ori (sequence partly withheld): f1 bacteriophage origin of replication; arrow indicates direction of (+) strand synthesis
  10950..11054   +  promoter       AmpR promoter: bla
  11056..11413   +  promoter       SV40 promoter: SV40 enhancer and early promoter
  11448..12242   +  CDS            NeoR/KanR: aminoglycoside phosphotransferase from Tn5; aph(3')-II (or nptII); confers resistance to neomycin, kanamycin, and G418 (Geneticin®)
  12263..12415   +  CDS            ble (fragment): BLE_KLEPN - Experimental evidence at protein level: Swiss-Prot protein existence level 1. Binding protein with a strong affinity to the bleomycin family of antibiotics. Binds to CL990; an antimitotic-antibiotic compound. From Klebsiella pneumoniae.
  12474..12521   +  polyA_signal   HSV TK poly(A) signal: herpes simplex virus thymidine kinase polyadenylation signal (Cole and Stacy, 1985)
  12850..13438   +  rep_origin     ori: high-copy-number ColE1/pMB1/pBR322/pUC origin of replication
>Addgene plasmid #61107 | Filamin-C-stFRET | depositor full sequence | sequence record 106600 | Filamin-C-stFRET
TAGTTATTAATAGTAATCAATTACGGGGTCATTAGTTCATAGCCCATATATGGAGTTCCGCGTTACATAA
CTTACGGTAAATGGCCCGCCTGGCTGACCGCCCAACGACCCCCGCCCATTGACGTCAATAATGACGTATG
TTCCCATAGTAACGCCAATAGGGACTTTCCATTGACGTCAATGGGTGGAGTATTTACGGTAAACTGCCCA
CTTGGCAGTACATCAAGTGTATCATATGCCAAGTACGCCCCCTATTGACGTCAATGACGGTAAATGGCCC
GCCTGGCATTATGCCCAGTACATGACCTTATGGGACTTTCCTACTTGGCAGTACATCTACGTATTAGTCA
TCGCTATTACCATGGTGATGCGGTTTTGGCAGTACATCAATGGGCGTGGATAGCGGTTTGACTCACGGGG
ATTTCCAAGTCTCCACCCCATTGACGTCAATGGGAGTTTGTTTTGGCACCAAAATCAACGGGACTTTCCA
AAATGTCGTAACAACTCCGCCCCATTGACGCAAATGGGCGGTAGGCGTGTACGGTGGGAGGTCTATATAA
GCAGAGCTGGTTTAGTGAACCGTCAGATCCGCTAGCATGAGTAGCTCCCACTCTCGGGCGGGCCAGAGCG
CAGCAGGCGCGGCTCCGGGCGGCGGCGTCGACACGCGGGACGCCGAGATGCCGGCCACCGAGAAGGACCT
GGCGGAGGACGCGCCATGGAAGAAGATCCAGCAGAACACTTTCACGCGCTGGTGCAACGAGCACCTGAAG
TGCGTGAGCAAGCGCATCGCCAACCTGCAGACGGACCTGAGCGACGGGCTGCGGCTTATCGCGCTGTTGG
AGGTGCTCAGCCAGAAGAAGATGCACCGCAAGCACAACCAGCGGCCCACTTTCCGCCAAATGCAGCTTGA
GAACGTGTCGGTGGCACTCGAGTTCCTGGACCGCGAGAGCATCAAACTGGTGTCCATCGACAGCAAGGCC
ATCGTGGACGGGAACCTGAAGCTGATCCTGGGCCTCATCTGGACCCTGATCCTGCACTACTCCATCTCCA
TGCCCATGTGGGACGAGGAGGAGGATGAGGAGGCCAAGAAGCAGACCCCCAAGCAGAGGCTCCTGGGCTG
GATCCAGAACAAGCTGCCGCAGCTGCCCATCACCAACTTCAGCCGGGACTGGCAGAGCGGCCGGGCCCTG
GGCGCCCTGGTGGACAGCTGTGCCCCGGGCCTGTGTCCTGACTGGGACTCTTGGGACGCCAGCAAGCCCG
TTACCAATGCGCGAGAGGCCATGCAGCAGGCGGATGACTGGCTGGGCATCCCCCAGGTGATCACCCCCGA
GGAGATTGTGGACCCCAACGTGGACGAGCACTCTGTCATGACCTACCTGTCCCAGTTCCCCAAGGCCAAG
CTGAAGCCAGGGGCTCCCTTGCGGCCCAAACTGAACCCGAAGAAAGCCCGTGCCTACGGGCCAGGCATCG
AGCCCACAGGCAACATGGTGAAGAAGCGGGCAGAGTTCACTGTGGAGACCAGAAGTGCTGGCCAGGGAGA
GGTGCTGGTGTACGTGGAGGACCCGGCCGGACACCAGGAGGAGGCAAAAGTGACCGCCAATAACGACAAG
AACCGCACCTTCTCCGTCTGGTACGTCCCCGAGGTGACGGGGACTCATAAGGTTACTGTGCTCTTTGCTG
GCCAGCACATCGCCAAGAGCCCCTTCGAGGTGTACGTGGATAAGTCACAGGGTGACGCCAGCAAAGTGAC
AGCCCAAGGTCCCGGCCTGGAGCCCAGTGGCAACATCGCCAACAAGACCACCTACTTTGAGATCTTTACG
GCAGGAGCTGGCACGGGCGAGGTCGAGGTTGTGATCCAGGACCCCATGGGACAGAAGGGCACGGTAGAGC
CTCAGCTGGAGGCCCGGGGCGACAGCACATACCGCTGCAGCTACCAGCCCACCATGGAGGGCGTCCACAC
CGTGCACGTCACGTTTGCCGGCGTGCCCATCCCTCGCAGCCCCTACACTGTCACTGTTGGCCAAGCCTGT
AACCCGAGTGCCTGCCGGGCGGTTGGCCGGGGCCTCCAGCCCAAGGGTGTGCGGGTGAAGGAGACAGCTG
ACTTCAAGGTGTACACAAAGGGCGCTGGCAGTGGGGAGCTGAAGGTCACCGTGAAGGGCCCCAAGGGAGA
GGAGCGCGTGAAGCAGAAGGACCTGGGGGATGGCGTGTATGGCTTCGAGTATTACCCCATGGTCCCTGGA
ACCTATATCGTCACCATCACGTGGGGTGGTCAGAACATCGGGCGCAGTCCCTTCGAAGTGAAGGTGGGCA
CCGAGTGTGGCAATCAGAAGGTACGGGCCTGGGGCCCTGGGCTGGAGGGCGGCGTCGTTGGCAAGTCAGC
AGACTTTGTGGTGGAGGCTATCGGGGACGACGTGGGCACGCTGGGCTTCTCGGTGGAAGGGCCATCGCAG
GCTAAGATCGAATGTGACGACAAGGGCGACGGCTCCTGTGATGTGCGCTACTGGCCGCAGGAGGCTGGCG
AGTATGCCGTTCACGTGCTGTGCAACAGCGAAGACATCCGCCTCAGCCCCTTCATGGCTGACATCCGTGA
CGCGCCCCAGGACTTCCACCCAGACAGGGTGAAGGCACGTGGGCCTGGATTGGAGAAGACAGGTGTGGCC
GTCAACAAGCCAGCAGAGTTCACAGTGGATGCCAAGCACGGTGGCAAGGCCCCACTTCGGGTCCAAGTCC
AGGACAATGAAGGCTGCCCTGTGGAGGCGTTGGTCAAGGACAACGGCAATGGCACTTACAGCTGCTCCTA
CGTGCCCAGGAAGCCGGTGAAGCACACAGCCATGGTGTCCTGGGGAGGCGTCAGCATCCCCAACAGCCCC
TTCAGGGTGAATGTGGGAGCTGGCAGCCACCCCAACAAGGTCAAAGTATACGGCCCCGGAGTAGCCAAGA
CAGGGCTCAAGGCCCACGAGCCCACCTACTTCACTGTGGACTGCGCCGAGGCTGGCCAGGGGGACGTCAG
CATCGGCATCAAGTGTGCCCCTGGAGTGGTAGGCCCCGCCGAAGCTGACATCGACTTCGACATCATCCGC
AATGACAATGACACCTTCACGGTCAAGTACACGCCCCGGGGGGCTGGCAGCTACACCATTATGGTCCTCT
TTGCTGACCAGGCCACGCCCACCAGCCCCATCCGAGTCAAGGTGGAGCCCTCTCATGACGCCAGTAAGGT
GAAGGCCGAGGGCCCTGGCCTCAGTCGCACTGGTGTCGAGCTTGGCAAGCCCACCCACTTCACAGTAAAT
GCCAAAGCTGCTGGCAAAGGCAAGCTGGACGTCCAGTTCTCAGGACTCACCAAGGGGGATGCAGTGCGAG
ATGTGGACATCATCGACCACCATGACAACACCTACACAGTCAAGTACACGCCTGTCCAGCAGGGTCCAGT
AGGCGTCAATGTCACTTATGGAGGGGATCCCATCCCTAAGAGCCCTTTCTCAGTGGCAGTATCTCCAAGC
CTGGACCTCAGCAAGATCAAGGTGTCTGGCCTGGGAGAGAAGGTGGACGTTGGCAAAGACCAGGAGTTCA
CAGTCAAATCAAAGGGTGCTGGTGGTCAAGGCAAAGTGGCATCCAAGATTGTGGGCCCCTCGGGTGCAGC
GGTGCCCTGCAAGGTGGAGCCAGGCCTGGGGGCTGACAACAGTGTGGTGCGCTTCCTGCCCCGTGAGGAA
GGGCCCTATGAGGTGGAGGTGACCTATGACGGCGTGCCCGTGCCTGGCAGCCCCTTTCCTCTGGAAGCTG
TGGCCCCCACCAAGCCTAGCAAGGTGAAGGCGTTTGGGCCGGGGCTGCAGGGAGGCAGTGCGGGCTCCCC
CGCCCGCTTCACCATCGACACCAAGGGCGCCGGCACAGGTGGCCTGGGCCTGACGGTGGAGGGCCCCTGT
GAGGCGCAGCTCGAGTGCTTGGACAATGGGGATGGCACATGTTCCGTGTCCTACGTGCCCACCGAGCCCG
GGGACTACAACATCAACATCCTCTTCGCTGACACCCACATCCCTGGCTCCCCATTCAAGGCCCACGTGGT
TCCCTGCTTTGACGCATCCAAAGTCAAGTGCTCAGGCCCCGGGCTGGAGCGGGCCACCGCTGGGGAGGTG
GGCCAATTCCAAGTGGACTGCTCGAGCGCGGGCAGCGCGGAGCTGACCATTGAGATCTGCTCGGAGGCGG
GGCTTCCGGCCGAGGTGTACATCCAGGACCACGGTGATGGCACGCACACCATTACCTACATTCCCCTCTG
CCCCGGGGCCTACACCGTCACCATCAAGTACGGCGGCCAGCCCGTGCCCAACTTCCCCAGCAAGCTGCAG
GTGGAACCTGCGGTGGACACTTCCGGTGTCCAGTGCTATGGGCCTGGTATTGAGGGCCAGGGTGTCTTCC
GTGAGGCCACCACTGAGTTCAGTGTGGACGCCCGGGCTCTGACACAGACCGGAGGGCCGCACGTCAAGGC
CCGTGTGGCCAACCCCTCAGGCAACCTGACGGAGACCTACGTTCAGGACCGTGGCGATGGCATGTACAAA
GTGGAGTACACGCCTTACGAGGAGGGACTGCACTCCGTGGACGTGACCTATGACGGCAGTCCCGTGCCCA
GCAGCCCCTTCCAGGTGCCCGTGACCGAGGGCTGCGACCCCTCCCGGGTGCGTGTCCACGGGCCAGGCAT
CCAAAGTGGCACCACCAACAAGCCCAACAAGTTCACTGTGGAGACCAGGGGAGCTGGCACGGGCGGCCTG
GGCCTGGCTGTAGAGGGCCCCTCCGAGGCCAAGATGTCCTGCATGGATAACAAGGACGGCAGCTGCTCGG
TCGAGTACATCCCTTATGAGGCTGGCACCTACAGCCTCAACGTCACCTATGGTGGCCATCAAGTGCCAGG
CAGTCCTTTCAAGGTCCCTGTGCATGATGTGACAGATGCGTCCAAGGTCAAGTGCTCTGGGCCCGGCCTG
AGCCCAGGCATGGTTCGTGCCAACCTCCCTCAGTCCTTCCAGGTGGACACAAGCAAGGCTGGTGTGGCCC
CATTGCAGGTCAAAGTGCAAGGGCCCAAAGGCCTGGTGGAGCCAGTGGACGTGGTAGACAACGCTGATGG
CACCCAGACCGTCAATTATGTGCCCAGCCGAGAAGGGCCCTACAGCATCTCAGTACTGTATGGAGATGAA
GAGGTACCCCGGAGCCCCTTCAAGGTCAAGGTGCTGCCTACTCATGATGCCAGCAAGGTGAAGGCCAGTG
GCCCCGGGCTCAACACCACTGGCGTGCCTGCCAGCCTGCCCGTGGAGTTCACCATCGATGCAAAGGACGC
CGGGGAGGGCCTGCTGGCTGTCCAGATCACGGATCCCGAAGGCAAGCCGAAGAAGACACACATCCAAGAC
AACCATGACGGCACGTATACAGTGGCCTACGTGCCAGACGTGACAGGTCGCTACACCATCCTCATCAAGT
ACGGTGGTGACGAGATCCCCTTCTCCCCGTACCGCGTGCGTGCCGTGCCCACCGGGGACGCCAGCAAGTG
CACTGTCACAGTGTCAATCGGAGGTCACGGGCTAGGTGCTGGCATCGGCCCCACCATTCAGATTGGGGAG
GAGACGGTGATCACTGTGGACACTAAGGCGGCAGGCAAAGGCAAAGTGACGTGCACCGTGTGCACGCCTG
ATGGCTCAGAGGTGGATGTGGACGTGGTGGAGAATGAGGACGGCACTTTCGACATCTTCTACACGGCCCC
CCAGCCGGGCAAATACGTCATCTGTGTGCGCTTTGGTGGCGAGCACGTGCCCAACAGCCCCTTCCAAGTG
ACGGCTCTGGCTGGGGACCAGCCCTCGGTGCAGCCCCCTCTACGGTCTCAGCAGCTGGCCCCACAGTACA
CCTACGCCCAGGGCGGCCAGCAGACTTGGGCCCCGGAGAGGCCCCTGGTGGGTGTCAATGGGCTGGATGT
GACCAGCCTGAGGCCCTTTGACCTTGTCATCCCCTTCACCATCAAGAAGGGCGAGATCACAGGGGAGGTT
CGGATGCCCTCAGGCAAGGTGGCGCAGCCCACCATCACTGACAACAAAGACGGCACCGTGACCGTGCGGT
ATGCACCCAGCGAGGCTGGCCTGCACGAGATGGACATCCGCTATGACAACATGCACATCCCAGGAAGCCC
CTTGCAGTTCTATGTGGATTACGTCAACTGTGGCCATGTCACTGCCTATGGGCCTGGCCTCACCCATGGA
GTAGTGAACAAGCCTGCCACCTTCACCGTCAACACCAAGGATGCAGGAGAGGGGGGCCTGTCTCTGGCCA
TTGAGGGCCCGTCCAAAGCAGAAATCAGCTGCACTGACAACCAGGATGGGACATGCAGCGTGTCCTACCT
GCCTGTGCTGCCGGGGGACTACAGCATTCTAGTCAAGTACAATGAACAGCACGTCCCAGGCAGCCCCTTC
ACTGCTCGGGTCACAGGTGACGACTCCATGCGTATGTCCCACCTAAAGGTCGGCTCTGCTGCCGACATCC
CCATCAACATCTCAGAGACGGATCTCAGCCTGCTGACGGCCACTGTGGTCCCGCCCTCGGGCCGGGAGGA
GCCCTGTTTGCTGAAGCGGCTGCGTAATGGCCACGTGGGGATTTCATTCGTGCCCAAGGAGACGGGGGAG
CACCTGGTGCATGTGAAGAAAAATGGCCAGCACGTGGCCAGCAGCCCCATCCCGGTGGTGATCAGCCAGT
CGGAAATTGGGGATGCCAGTCGTGTTCGGGTCTCTGGTCAGGGCCTTCACGAAGGCCACACCTTTGAGCC
TGCAGAGTTTATCATTGATACCCGCGATGCAGGCTATGGTGGGCTCAGCCTGTCCATTGAGGGCCCCAGC
AAGGTGGACATCAACACAGAGGACCTGGAGGACGGGACGTGCAGGGTCACCTACTGCCCCACAGAGCCAG
GCAACTACATCATCAACATCAAGTTTGCCGACCAGCACGTGCCTGGCAGCCCCTTCTCTGTGAAGGTGAC
AGGCGAGGGCCGGGTGAAAGAGAGCATCACCCGCAGGCGTCGGGCTCCTTCAGTGGCCAACGTTGGTAGT
CATTGTGACCTCAGCCTGAAAATCCCTGAAATTAGCATCCAGGATATGACAGCCCAGGTGACCAGCCCAT
CGGGCAAGACCCATGAGGCCGAGATCGTGGAAGGGGAGAACCACACCTACTGCATCCGCTTTGTTCCCGC
TGAGATGGGCACACACACAGTCAGCGTCAAGTACAAGGGCCAGCACGTGCCTGGGAGCCCCTTCCAGTTC
ACCGTGGGGCCCCTAGGGGAAGGGGGAGCCCACAAGGTCCGAGCTGGGGGCCCTGGCCTGGAGAGAGCTG
AAGCTGGAGTGCCAGCCGAATTCAGTATCTGGACCCGGGAAGCTGGTGCTGGAGGCCTGGCCATTGCTGT
CGAGGGCCCCAGCAAGGCTGAGATCTCTTTTGAGGACCGCAAGGACGGCTCCTGTGGTGTGGCTTATGTG
GTCCAGGAGCCAGGTGACTACGAAGTCTCAGTCAAGTTCAACGAGGAACACATTCCCGACAGCCCCTTCG
TGGTGCCTGTGGCTTCTCCGTCTGGCGACGCCCGCCGCCTCACTGTTTCTAGCCTTCAGGAGTCAGGGCT
AAAGGTCAACCAGCCAGCCTCTTTTGCAGTCAGCCTGAACGGGGCCAAGGGGGCGATCGATGCCAAGGTG
CACAGCCCCTCAGGAGCCCTGGAGGAGTGCTATGTCACAGAAATTGACCAAGATAAGTATGCTGTGCGCT
TCATCCCTCGGGAGAATGGCGTTTACCTGATTGACGTCAAGTTCAACGGCACCCACATCCCTGGAAGCCC
CTTCAAGATCCGAGTTGGGGAGCCTGGGCATGGAGGGGACCCAGGCTTGGTGTCTGCTTACGGAGCAGGT
CTGGAAGGCGGTGTCACAGGGAACCCAGCTGAGTTCGTCGTGAACACGAGCAATGCGGGAGCTGGTGCCC
TGTCGGTGACCATTGACGGCCCCTCCAAGGTGAAGATGGATTGCCAGGAGTGCCCTGAGGGCTACCGCGT
CACCTATACCCCCATGGCACCTGGCAGCTACCTCATCTCCATCAAGTACGGCGGCCCCTACCACATTGGG
GGCAGCCCCTTCAAGGCCAAAGTCACAGGCCCCCGTCTCGTCAGCAACCACAGCCTCCACGAGACATCAT
CAGTGTTTGTAGACTCTCTGACCAAGGCCACCTGTGCCCCCCAGCATGGGGCCCCGGGTCCTGGGCCTGC
TGACGCCAGCAAGGTGGTGGCCAAGGGCCTGGGGCTGAGCAAGGCCTACGTAGGCCAGAAGAGCAGCTTC
ACAGTAGACTGCAGCAAAGCAGGCAACAACATGCTGCTGGTGGGGGTTCATGGCCCAAGGACCCCCTGCG
AGGAGATCCTGGTGAAGCACGTGGGCAGCCGGCTCTACAGCGTGTCCTACCTGCTCAAGGACAAGGGGGA
GTACACACTGGTGGTCAAATGGGGGCACGAGCACATCCCAGGCAGCCCCCACCGCGTTGTGGTGCCCACC
GGTGGCGGAAAGCTTCAGCTGGGATCCGTGAGCAAGGGCGAGGAGCTGTTCACCGGGGTGGTGCCCATCC
TGGTCGAGCTGGACGGCGACGTAAACGGCCACAAGTTCAGCGTGTCCGGCGAGGGCGAGGGCGATGCCAC
CTACGGCAAGCTGACCCTGAAGCTGATCTGCACCACCGGCAAGCTGCCCGTGCCCTGGCCCACCCTCGTG
ACCACCCTGGGCTACGGCCTGCAGTGCTTCGCCCGCTACCCCGACCACATGAAGCAGCACGACTTCTTCA
AGTCCGCCATGCCCGAAGGCTACGTCCAGGAGCGCACCATCTTCTTCAAGGACGACGGCAACTACAAGAC
CCGCGCCGAGGTGAAGTTCGAGGGCGACACCCTGGTGAACCGCATCGAGCTGAAGGGCATCGACTTCAAG
GAGGACGGCAACATCCTGGGGCACAAGCTGGAGTACAACTACAACAGCCACAACGTCTATATCACCGCCG
ACAAGCAGAAGAACGGCATCAAGGCCAACTTCAAGATCCGCCACAACATCGAGGACGGCGGCGTGCAGCT
CGCCGACCACTACCAGCAGAACACCCCCATCGGCGACGGCCCCGTGCTGCTGCCCGACAACCACTACCTG
AGCTACCAGTCCAAACTGAGCAAAGACCCCAACGAGAAGCGCGATCACATGGTCCTGCTGGAGTTCGTGA
CCGCCGCCGGGATCACTCTCGGCATGGACGAGCTGTACAAGTCCGGACTCAGATCTGGGCTGCGCAAGCG
CTTACGAAAATTTAGAAACAAGATTAAAGAAAAGCTTAAAAAAATTGGTCAGAAAATCCAGGGTTTCGTG
CCGATACTTGCAGGTGTGAATTCCATGGTGAGCAAGGGCGAGGAGCTGTTCACCGGGGTGGTGCCCATCC
TGGTCGAGCTGGACGGCGACGTAAACGGCCACAAGTTCAGCGTGTCCGGCGAGGGCGAGGGCGATGCCAC
CTACGGCAAGCTGACCCTGAAGTTCATCTGCACCACCGGCAAGCTGCCCGTGCCCTGGCCCACCCTCGTG
ACCACCCTGACCTGGGGCGTGCAGTGCTTCGCCCGCTACCCCGACCACATGAAGCAGCACGACTTCTTCA
AGTCCGCCATGCCCGAAGGCTACGTCCAGGAGCGCACCATCTTCTTCAAGGACGACGGCAACTACAAGAC
CCGCGCCGAGGTGAAGTTCGAGGGCGACACCCTGGTGAACCGCATCGAGCTGAAGGGCATCGACTTCAAG
GAGGACGGCAACATCCTGGGGCACAAGCTGGAGTACAACGCCATCAGCGACAACGTCTATATCACCGCCG
ACAAGCAGAAGAACGGCATCAAGGCCAACTTCAAGATCCGCCACAACATCGAGGACGGCAGCGTGCAGCT
CGCCGACCACTACCAGCAGAACACCCCCATCGGCGACGGCCCCGTGCTGCTGCCCGACAACCACTACCTG
AGCACCCAGTCCAAGCTGAGCAAAGACCCCAACGAGAAGCGCGATCACATGGTCCTGCTGGAGTTCGTGA
CCGCCGCCGGGATCACTCTCGGCATGGACGAGCTGTACAAGCATCATCACCACCATCATCACCACGGAGG
TGGCAGCGGCCGCTAAGAGCTCAAGCTTCGAATTCTGCAGTCGACGGTACCGCGGGCCCGGGATCCACCG
GATCTAGATAACTGATCATAATCAGCCATACCACATTTGTAGAGGTTTTACTTGCTTTAAAAAACCTCCC
ACACCTCCCCCTGAACCTGAAACATAAAATGAATGCAATTGTTGTTGTTAACTTGTTTATTGCAGCTTAT
AATGGTTACAAATAAAGCAATAGCATCACAAATTTCACAAATAAAGCATTTTTTTCACTGCATTCTAGTT
GTGGTTTGTCCAAACTCATCAATGTATCTTAACGCGTAAATTGTAAGCGTTAATATTTTGTTAAAATTCG
CGTTAAATTTTTGTTAAATCAGCTCATTTTTTAACCAATAGGCCGAAATCGGCAAAATCCCTTATAAATC
AAAAGAATAGACCGAGATAGGGT
[37 nt withheld, positions 10594-10630]
AAAGAACGTGGACTCCAACGTCAAAGG
[49 nt withheld, positions 10658-10706]
T
[91 nt withheld, positions 10708-10798]
G
[124 nt withheld, positions 10800-10923]
CAGGTGGCACTTTTCGGGGAAATGTGCGCGGAACCCCTATTTGTTTATTTTTCTAAATACATTCAAATAT
GTATCCGCTCATGAGACAATAACCCTGATAAATGCTTCAATAATATTGAAAAAGGAAGAGTCCTGAGGCG
GAAAGAACCAGCTGTGGAATGTGTGTCAGTTAGGGTGTGGAAAGTCCCCAGGCTCCCCAGCAGGCAGAAG
TATGCAAAGCATGCATCTCAATTAGTCAGCAACCAGGTGTGGAAAGTCCCCAGGCTCCCCAGCAGGCAGA
AGTATGCAAAGCATGCATCTCAATTAGTCAGCAACCATAGTCCCGCCCCTAACTCCGCCCATCCCGCCCC
TAACTCCGCCCAGTTCCGCCCATTCTCCGCCCCATGGCTGACTAATTTTTTTTATTTATGCAGAGGCCGA
GGCCGCCTCGGCCTCTGAGCTATTCCAGAAGTAGTGAGGAGGCTTTTTTGGAGGCCTAGGCTTTTGCAAA
GATCGATCAAGAGACAGGATGAGGATCGTTTCGCATGATTGAACAAGATGGATTGCACGCAGGTTCTCCG
GCCGCTTGGGTGGAGAGGCTATTCGGCTATGACTGGGCACAACAGACAATCGGCTGCTCTGATGCCGCCG
TGTTCCGGCTGTCAGCGCAGGGGCGCCCGGTTCTTTTTGTCAAGACCGACCTGTCCGGTGCCCTGAATGA
ACTGCAAGACGAGGCAGCGCGGCTATCGTGGCTGGCCACGACGGGCGTTCCTTGCGCAGCTGTGCTCGAC
GTTGTCACTGAAGCGGGAAGGGACTGGCTGCTATTGGGCGAAGTGCCGGGGCAGGATCTCCTGTCATCTC
ACCTTGCTCCTGCCGAGAAAGTATCCATCATGGCTGATGCAATGCGGCGGCTGCATACGCTTGATCCGGC
TACCTGCCCATTCGACCACCAAGCGAAACATCGCATCGAGCGAGCACGTACTCGGATGGAAGCCGGTCTT
GTCGATCAGGATGATCTGGACGAAGAGCATCAGGGGCTCGCGCCAGCCGAACTGTTCGCCAGGCTCAAGG
CGAGCATGCCCGACGGCGAGGATCTCGTCGTGACCCATGGCGATGCCTGCTTGCCGAATATCATGGTGGA
AAATGGCCGCTTTTCTGGATTCATCGACTGTGGCCGGCTGGGTGTGGCGGACCGCTATCAGGACATAGCG
TTGGCTACCCGTGATATTGCTGAAGAGCTTGGCGGCGAATGGGCTGACCGCTTCCTCGTGCTTTACGGTA
TCGCCGCTCCCGATTCGCAGCGCATCGCCTTCTATCGCCTTCTTGACGAGTTCTTCTGAGCGGGACTCTG
GGGTTCGAAATGACCGACCAAGCGACGCCCAACCTGCCATCACGAGATTTCGATTCCACCGCCGCCTTCT
ATGAAAGGTTGGGCTTCGGAATCGTTTTCCGGGACGCCGGCTGGATGATCCTCCAGCGCGGGGATCTCAT
GCTGGAGTTCTTCGCCCACCCTAGGGGGAGGCTAACTGAAACACGGAAGGAGACAATACCGGAAGGAACC
CGCGCTATGACGGCAATAAAAAGACAGAATAAAACGCACGGTGTTGGGTCGTTTGTTCATAAACGCGGGG
TTCGGTCCCAGGGCTGGCACTCTGTCGATACCCCACCGAGACCCCATTGGGGCCAATACGCCCGCGTTTC
TTCCTTTTCCCCACCCCACCCCCCAAGTTCGGGTGAAGGCCCAGGGCTCGCAGCCAACGTCGGGGCGGCA
GGCCCTGCCATAGCCTCAGGTTACTCATATATACTTTAGATTGATTTAAAACTTCATTTTTAATTTAAAA
GGATCTAGGTGAAGATCCTTTTTGATAATCTCATGACCAAAATCCCTTAACGTGAGTTTTCGTTCCACTG
AGCGTCAGACCCCGTAGAAAAGATCAAAGGATCTTCTTGAGATCCTTTTTTTCTGCGCGTAATCTGCTGC
TTGCAAACAAAAAAACCACCGCTACCAGCGGTGGTTTGTTTGCCGGATCAAGAGCTACCAACTCTTTTTC
CGAAGGTAACTGGCTTCAGCAGAGCGCAGATACCAAATACTGTCCTTCTAGTGTAGCCGTAGTTAGGCCA
CCACTTCAAGAACTCTGTAGCACCGCCTACATACCTCGCTCTGCTAATCCTGTTACCAGTGGCTGCTGCC
AGTGGCGATAAGTCGTGTCTTACCGGGTTGGACTCAAGACGATAGTTACCGGATAAGGCGCAGCGGTCGG
GCTGAACGGGGGGTTCGTGCACACAGCCCAGCTTGGAGCGAACGACCTACACCGAACTGAGATACCTACA
GCGTGAGCTATGAGAAAGCGCCACGCTTCCCGAAGGGAGAAAGGCGGACAGGTATCCGGTAAGCGGCAGG
GTCGGAACAGGAGAGCGCACGAGGGAGCTTCCAGGGGGAAACGCCTGGTATCTTTATAGTCCTGTCGGGT
TTCGCCACCTCTGACTTGAGCGTCGATTTTTGTGATGCTCGTCAGGGGGGCGGAGCCTATGGAAAAACGC
CAGCAACGCGGCCTTTTTACGGTTCCTGGCCTTTTGCTGGCCTTTTGCTCACATGTTCTTTCCTGCGTTA
TCCCCTGATTCTGTGGATAACCGTATTACCGCCATGCAT
