>Addgene plasmid #61107 | Filamin-C-stFRET | addgene partial sequence | sequence record 100043 | CMV-F 5'-CGCAAATGGGCGGTAGGCGTG-3'
GCAGAGCTGGTTTAGTGAACCGTCAGATCCGCTAGCATGAGTAGCTCCCACTCTCGGGCGGGCCAGAGCG
CAGCAGGCGCGGCTCCGGGCGGCGGCGTCGACACGCGGGACGCCGAGATGCCGGCCACCGAGAAGGACCT
GGCGGAGGACGCGCCATGGAAGAAGATCCAGCAGAACACTTTCACGCGCTGGTGCAACGAGCACCTGAAG
TGCGTGAGCAAGCGCATCGCCAACCTGCAGACGGACCTGAGCGACGGGCTGCGGCTTATCGCGCTGTTGG
AGGTGCTCAGCCAGAAGAAGATGCACCGCAAGCACAACCAGCGGCCCACTTTCCGCCAAATGCAGCTTGA
GAACGTGTCGGTGGCACTCGAGTTCCTGGACCGCGAGAGCATCAAACTGGTGTCCATCGACAGCAAGGCC
ATCGTGGACGGGAACCTGAAGCTGATCCTGGGCCTCATCTGGACCCTGATCCTGCACTACTCCATCTCCA
TGCCCATGTGGGACGAGGAGGAGGATGAGGAGGCCAAGAAGCAGACCCCCAAGCAGAGGCTCCTGGGCTG
GATCCAGAACAAGCTGCCGCAGCTGCCCATCACCAACTTCAGCCGGGACTGGCAGAGCGGCCGGGCCCTG
GGCGCCCTGGTGGACAGCTGTGCCCCGGGCCTGTGTCCTGACTGGGACTCTTGGGACGCCAGCAAGCCCG
TTACCAATGCGCGAGAGGCCATGCAGCAGGCGGATGACTGGCTGGGCATCCCCCAGGTGATCACCCCCGA
GGAGATTGTGGACCCCAACGTGGACGAGCACTCTGTCATGACCTACCTGTCCCAGTTCCCCAAGG
