>Addgene plasmid #61107 | Filamin-C-stFRET | addgene partial sequence | sequence record 100044 | SV40pA-R 5'-GAAATTTGTGATGCTATTGC-3'
CAATTGCATTCATTTTATGTTTCAGGTTCAGGGGGAGGTGTGGGAGGTTTTTTAAAGCAAGTAAAACCTC
TACAAATGTGGTATGGCTGATTATGATCAGTTATCTAGATCCGGTGGATCCCGGGCCCGCGGTACCGTCG
ACTGCAGAATTCGAAGCTTGAGCTCTTAGCGGCCGCTGCCACCTCCGTGGTGATGATGGTGGTGATGATG
CTTGTACAGCTCGTCCATGCCGAGAGTGATCCCGGCGGCGGTCACGAACTCCAGCAGGACCATGTGATCG
CGCTTCTCGTTGGGGTCTTTGCTCAGCTTGGACTGGGTGCTCAGGTAGTGGTTGTCGGGCAGCAGCACGG
GGCCGTCGCCGATGGGGGTGTTCTGCTGGTAGTGGTCGGCGAGCTGCACGCTGCCGTCCTCGATGTTGTG
GCGGATCTTGAAGTTGGCCTTGATGCCGTTCTTCTGCTTGTCGGCGGTGATATAGACGTTGTCGCTGATG
GCGTTGTACTCCAGCTTGTGCCCCAGGATGTTGCCGTCCTCCTTGAAGTCGATGCCCTTCAGCTCGATGC
GGTTCACCAGGGTGTCGCCCTCGAACTTCACCTCGGCGCGGGTCTTGTAGTTGCCGTCGTCCTTGAAGAA
GATGGTGCGCTCCTGGACGTAGCCTTCGGGCATGGCGGACTTGAAGAAGTCGTGCTGCTTCATGTGGTCG
GGGTAGCGGGCGAAGCACTGCACGCCCCAGGTCAGGGTGGTCACGAGGGTGGGCCAGGGCACGGGCAGCT
TGCCGGTGGTGCAGATGAACTTCAGGGTCAGCTTGCCGTA
