>Addgene plasmid #61107 | Filamin-C-stFRET | addgene partial sequence | sequence record 100046 | hFLNA-Fwd 5'-GTGATCAGCCAGTCGGAAAT-3'
CCTTCACGAAGGCCACACCTTTGAGCCTGCAGAGTTTATCATTGATACCCGCGATGCAGGCTATGGTGGG
CTCAGCCTGTCCATTGAGGGCCCCAGCAAGGTGGACATCAACACAGAGGACCTGGAGGACGGGACGTGCA
GGGTCACCTACTGCCCCACAGAGCCAGGCAACTACATCATCAACATCAAGTTTGCCGACCAGCACGTGCC
TGGCAGCCCCTTCTCTGTGAAGGTGACAGGCGAGGGCCGGGTGAAAGAGAGCATCACCCGCAGGCGTCGG
GCTCCTTCAGTGGCCAACGTTGGTAGTCATTGTGACCTCAGCCTGAAAATCCCTGAAATTAGCATCCAGG
ATATGACAGCCCAGGTGACCAGCCCATCGGGCAAGACCCATGAGGCCGAGATCGTGGAAGGGGAGAACCA
CACCTACTGCATCCGCTTTGTTCCCGCTGAGATGGGCACACACACAGTCAGCGTCAAGTACAAGGGCCAG
CACGTGCCTGGGAGCCCCTTCCAGTTCACCGTGGGGCCCCTAGGGGAAGGGGGAGCCCACAAGGTCCGAG
CTGGGGGCCCTGGCCTGGAGAGAGCTGAAGCTGGAGTGCCAGCCGAATTCAGTATCTGGACCCGGGAAGC
TGGTGCTGGAGGCCTGGCCATTGCTGTCGAGGGCCCCAGCAAGGCTGAGATCTCTTTTGAGGACCGCAAG
GACGGCTCCTGTGGTGTGGCTTATGTGGTCCAGGAGCCAGGTGACTACGAAGTCTCAGTCAAGTTCAACG
AGGAACACATTCCCGACAGCCCCTTCGTGGTGCCTGTGGCTTCTCCGTCT
