>Addgene plasmid #61107 | Filamin-C-stFRET | addgene partial sequence | sequence record 100048 | mVenus-R 5'-cgaagcactgcaggccgtagc-3'
CAGCTTGCCGGTGGTGCAGATCAGCTTCAGGGTCAGCTTGCCGTAGGTGGCATCGCCCTCGCCCTCGCCG
GACACGCTGAACTTGTGGCCGTTTACGTCGCCGTCCAGCTCGACCAGGATGGGCACCACCCCGGTGAACA
GCTCCTCGCCCTTGCTCACGGATCCCAGCTGAAGCTTTCCGCCACCGGTGGGCACCACAACGCGGTGGGG
GCTGCCTGGGATGTGCTCGTGCCCCCATTTGACCACCAGTGTGTACTCCCCCTTGTCCTTGAGCAGGTAG
GACACGCTGTAGAGCCGGCTGCCCACGTGCTTCACCAGGATCTCCTCGCAGGGGGTCCTTGGGCCATGAA
CCCCCACCAGCAGCATGTTGTTGCCTGCTTTGCTGCAGTCTACTGTGAAGCTGCTCTTCTGGCCTACGTA
GGCCTTGCTCAGCCCCAGGCCCTTGGCCACCACCTTGCTGGCGTCAGCAGGCCCAGGACCCGGGGCCCCA
TGCTGGGGGGCACAGGTGGCCTTGGTCAGAGAGTCTACAAACACTGATGATGTCTCGTGGAGGCTGTGGT
TGCTGACGAGACGGGGGCCTGTGACTTTGGCCTTGAAGGGGCTGCCCCCAATGTGGTAGGGGCCGCCGTA
CTTGATGGAGATGAGGTAGCTGCCAGGTGCCATGGGGGTATAGGTGACGCGGTAGCCCTCAGGGCACTCC
TGGCAATCCATCTTCACCTTGGAGGGGCCGTCAATGGTCACCGACAGGGCACCAGCTCCCGCATTGCTCG
TGTTCACGACGAACTCAGCTGGGTTCCCTGTGACACCGCCTTCC
