>Addgene plasmid #61107 | Filamin-C-stFRET | addgene partial sequence | sequence record 107646 | mCerulean-R 5'-gaagcactgcacgccccaggt-3'
CAGCTTGCCGGTGGTGCAGATGAACTTCAGGGTCAGCTTGCCGTAGGTGGCATCGCCCTCGCCCTCGCCG
GACACGCTGAACTTGTGGCCGTTTACGTCGCCGTCCAGCTCGACCAGGATGGGCACCACCCCGGTGAACA
GCTCCTCGCCCTTGCTCACCATGGAATTCACACCTGCAAGTATCGGCACGAAACCCTGGATTTTCTGACC
AATTTTTTTAAGCTTTTCTTTAATCTTGTTTCTAAATTTTCGTAAGCGCTTGCGCAGCCCAGATCTGAGT
CCGGACTTGTACAGCTCGTCCATGCCGAGAGTGATCCCGGCGGCGGTCACGAACTCCAGCAGGACCATGT
GATCGCGCTTCTCGTTGGGGTCTTTGCTCAGTTTGGACTGGTAGCTCAGGTAGTGGTTGTCGGGCAGCAG
CACGGGGCCGTCGCCGATGGGGGTGTTCTGCTGGTAGTGGTCGGCGAGCTGCACGCCGCCGTCCTCGATG
TTGTGGCGGATCTTGAAGTTGGCCTTGATGCCGTTCTTCTGCTTGTCGGCGGTGATATAGACGTTGTGGC
TGTTGTAGTTGTACTCCAGCTTGTGCCCCAGGATGTTGCCGTCCTCCTTGAAGTCGATGCCCTTCAGCTC
GATGCGGTTCACCAGGGTGTCGCCCTCGAACTTCACCTCGGCGCGGGTCTTGTAGTTGCCGTCGTCCTTG
